>Addgene plasmid #183731 | pHAGE-7xHA-PEX6-Tomato | addgene full sequence | sequence record 361312 | Addgene NGS Result
CCGTTGGGCAGTGCACCCGTACCTTTGGGAGCGCGCGCCCTCGTCGTGTCGTGACGTCACCCGTTCTGTT
GGCTTATAATGCAGGGTGGGGCCACCTGCCGGTAGGTGTGCGGTAGGCTTTTCTCCGTCGCAGGACGCAG
GGTTCGGGCCTAGGGTAGGCTCTCCTGAATCGACAGGCGCCGGACCTCTGGTGAGGGGAGGGATAAGTGA
GGCGTCAGTTTCTTTGGTCGGTTTTATGTACCTATCTTCTTAAGTAGCTGAAGCTCCGGTTTTGAACTAT
GCGCTCGGGGTTGGCGAGTGTGTTTTGTGAAGTTTTTTAGGCACCTTTTGAAATGTAATCATTTGGGTCA
ATATGTAATTTTCAGTGTTAGACTAGTAAATTGTCCGCTAAATTCTGGCCGTTTTTGGCTTTTTTGTTAG
ACGAAGCTTGGGCTGCAGGTCGAGATCCACCGGTCGCCACCATGTACCCTTATGACGTACCTGACTATGC
GGGGTATCCCTATGACGTGCCAGACTATGCCTCAGGAGGAGGGTCCGGATATCCATACGACGTCCCCGAC
TACGCAGGTTATCCCTATGATGTACCAGATTACGCGTCCGGTTCTGCTGCTAGATACCCATACGATGTTC
CTGACTATGCGGGCTATCCCTATGACGTCCCGGACTATGCAGGATCCTATCCATATGACGTTCCAGATTA
CGCTTCTAGCGCGCTGGCTGTCTTGCGGGTCCTGGAGCCCTTTCCGACCGAGACACCCCCGTTGGCAGTG
CTGCTGCCACCCGGGGGCCCGTGGCCGGCGGCGGAGCTGGGCCTGGTGCTGGCCCTGAGGCCTGCAGGGG
AGAGCCCGGCAGGGCCGGCGCTGCTGGTGGCAGCCCTGGAGGGGCCGGACGCGGGCACCGAAGAGCAGGG
TCCCGGGCCGCCGCAGCTACTGGTTAGCCGCGCGCTGCTGCGGCTCCTGGCACTGGGCTCCGGGGCCTGG
GTGCGGGCGCGGGCGGTGCGGCGGCCCCCGGCGCTAGGTTGGGCACTGCTTGGCACCTCGCTGGGGCCTG
GGCTCGGACCGCGAGTCGGGCCGCTGCTGGTGAGGCGCGGAGAGACCCTCCCAGTTCCCGGACCGCGGGT
GCTGGAGACGCGGCCGGCGTTGCAAGGGCTGCTGGGCCCAGGGACTCGGCTGGCTGTGACTGAGCTCCGC
GGGCGGGCCAGACTGTGTCCAGAGTCTGGGGACAGCAGTCGGCCCCCACCCCCGCCCGTGGTGTCCTCCT
TTGCGGTTTCTGGCACAGTGCGGCGACTCCAGGGAGTTCTGGGAGGGACTGGAGATTCACTAGGGGTGAG
CCGGAGCTGTCTCCGTGGCCTTGGCCTCTTCCAGGGCGAATGGGTGTGGGTGGCCCAGGCCAGAGAGTCA
TCGAACACTTCACAGCCGCACTTGGCTAGGGTGCAGGTCCTAGAACCTCGCTGGGACCTCTCTGATAGAC
TGGGACCCGGCTCTGGACCGCTGGGAGAGCCCCTCGCTGACGGACTGGCGCTTGTCCCTGCCACTTTGGC
TTTTAATCTTGGCTGTGACCCCCTGGAAATGGGAGAGCTCAGAATTCAGAGGTACTTGGAAGGCTCCATC
GCCCCTGAAGACAAAGGAAGCTGCTCATTGCTGCCTGGGCCTCCATTTGCCAGAGAGTTACACATCGAAA
TTGTGTCTTCTCCCCACTACAGCACTAATGGAAATTATGACGGTGTTCTTTACCGGCACTTTCAGATACC
CAGGGTAGTCCAGGAAGGGGATGTTCTATGTGTGCCAACAATTGGGCAAGTAGAGATCCTGGAAGGAAGT
CCAGAGAAACTGCCCAGGTGGCGGGAAATGTTTTTTAAAGTGAAGAAAACAGTTGGGGAAGCTCCAGATG
GACCAGCCAGTGCCTACTTGGCCGACACCACCCATACCTCCTTGTACATGGTGGGTTCTACCCTGAGCCC
TGTTCCATGGCTCCCTTCAGAGGAATCCACTCTCTGGAGCAGTTTGTCTCCTCCAGGCCTGGAGGCCTTG
GTGTCTGAACTCTGTGCTGTCCTGAAGCCTCGCCTCCAGCCAGGGGGTGCCCTGCTGACAGGAACTAGCA
GTGTCCTTCTACGGGGCCCCCCAGGCTGTGGGAAGACCACAGTAGTTGCTGCTGCCTGTAGTCACCTTGG
GCTCCACTTACTGAAGGTGCCCTGCTCCAGCCTCTGTGCAGAAAGTAGTGGGGCTGTGGAGACAAAACTG
CAGGCCATCTTCTCCCGGGCCCGCCGTTGCCGGCCTGCAGTCCTGTTGCTCACAGCTGTGGACCTTCTGG
GCCGGGACCGTGATGGGCTGGGTGAGGATGCCCGTGTGATGGCTGTGCTGCGTCACCTCCTCCTCAATGA
GGACCCCCTCAACAGCTGCCCTCCCCTCATGGTTGTGGCCACCACAAGCCGGGCCCAGGACCTGCCTGCT
GATGTGCAGACAGCATTTCCTCATGAGCTCGAGGTGCCTGCTCTGTCAGAGGGGCAGCGGCTCAGCATCC
TGCGGGCCCTCACTGCCCACCTTCCCCTGGGCCAGGAGGTGAACTTGGCACAGCTAGCACGGCGGTGTGC
AGGCTTTGTGGTAGGGGATCTCTATGCCCTTCTGACCCACAGCAGCCGGGCAGCCTGCACCAGGATCAAG
AACTCAGGTTTGGCAGGTGGCTTGACTGAGGAGGATGAGGGGGAGCTGTGTGCTGCCGGCTTTCCTCTCC
TGGCTGAGGACTTTGGGCAGGCACTGGAGCAACTGCAGACAGCTCACTCCCAGGCCGTTGGAGCCCCCAA
GATCCCCTCAGTGTCCTGGCATGATGTGGGTGGGCTGCAGGAGGTGAAGAAGGAGATCCTGGAGACCATT
CAGCTCCCCCTGGAGCACCCTGAGCTACTGAGCCTGGGCCTGAGACGCTCAGGCCTTCTGCTCCATGGGC
CCCCTGGCACCGGCAAGACCCTTCTGGCCAAGGCAGTAGCCACTGAGTGCAGCCTTACCTTCCTCAGCGT
GAAGGGGCCAGAGCTCATTAACATGTATGTGGGCCAAAGTGAGGAGAATGTGCGGGAAGTGTTTGCCAGG
GCCAGGGCTGCAGCTCCATGCATTATCTTCTTTGATGAACTGGACTCTTTGGCCCCAAGCCGGGGGCGAA
GTGGAGATTCTGGAGGAGTGATGGACAGGGTGGTGTCTCAGCTCCTTGCCGAGCTAGATGGGCTGCACAG
CACTCAGGATGTGTTTGTGATTGGAGCCACCAACAGACCAGATCTCCTGGACCCTGCCCTTCTGCGGCCT
GGCAGATTTGACAAGCTGGTGTTTGTGGAGGCAAATGAGGACCGGGCCTCCCAGCTACGCGTTCTAAGTG
CCATCACACGCAAATTCAAGCTAGAGCCATCTGTGAGCCTGGTAAACGTGCTAGATTGCTGCCCTCCCCA
GCTGACGGGCGCGGACCTCTACTCTCTCTGCTCTGATGCTATGACAGCTGCCCTCAAACGCAGGGTTCAT
GACCTGGAGGAAGGGCTGGAACCAGGTAGCTCAGCACTGATGCTCACCATGGAGGACTTGCTGCAGGCTG
CCGCCCGGCTGCAACCCTCAGTCAGTGAGCAGGAGCTGCTCCGGTACAAGCGCATCCAGCGCAAGTTTGC
TGCCTGCGTGAGCAAGGGCGAGGAGGTCATCAAAGAGTTCATGCGCTTCAAGGTGCGCATGGAGGGCTCC
ATGAACGGCCACGAGTTCGAGATCGAGGGCGAGGGCGAGGGCCGCCCCTACGAGGGCACCCAGACCGCCA
AGCTGAAGGTGACCAAGGGCGGCCCCCTGCCCTTCGCCTGGGACATCCTGTCCCCCCAGTTCATGTACGG
CTCCAAGGCGTACGTGAAGCACCCCGCCGACATCCCCGATTACAAGAAGCTGTCCTTCCCCGAGGGCTTC
AAGTGGGAGCGCGTGATGAACTTCGAGGACGGCGGTCTGGTGACCGTGACCCAGGACTCCTCCCTGCAGG
ACGGCACGCTGATCTACAAGGTGAAGATGCGCGGCACCAACTTCCCCCCCGACGGCCCCGTAATGCAGAA
GAAGACCATGGGCTGGGAGGCCTCCACCGAGCGCCTGTACCCCCGCGACGGCGTGCTGAAGGGCGAGATC
CACCAGGCCCTGAAGCTGAAGGACGGCGGCCACTACCTGGTGGAGTTCAAGACCATCTACATGGCCAAGA
AGCCCGTGCAACTGCCCGGCTACTACTACGTGGACACCAAGCTGGACATCACCTCCCACAACGAGGACTA
CACCATCGTGGAACAGTACGAGCGCTCCGAGGGCCGCCACCACCTGTTCCTGTACGGCATGGACGAGCTG
TACAAGTAAGAGCCCCCCAGGGTCTGGGACCCCGCTCAGCATGGCTGCAGGTACCTTGATAGCCCACAGA
GAGATCTGGGAAGGAAGGGCTCCTCCTCAGGCTGCTGCCAACCCACCTGGAGGCCACCTCCCTCCAGGAG
ATCCCAGGGTGCAAAGTGGCATTGAGACAGCAGCAACAGCTCAAGAGATATCTCCTGCCTACTTGCCCCT
CCTTCCAGGCCGGCTCTAAGAGAAAGGCCCATCTACTCAGGAAGAGGGCCAGGGCCTTGGGTTCTGGGGA
TTGGGCCCTGAGAGGGCTAGTTCTGTGGCTGAAAATAAAGCATGTCCCGCCCCCTACTGGTGTTGTGGCA
TGAAAGGTTGGAGTGAGAAAGAGCAGGGTTGTGGGAGGAGTAAGCCCTGGGAGAGGGTGGGGGGGTGGGC
AGCATGAGCGGCCGCGTCGACAATCAACCTCTGGATTACAAAATTTGTGAAAGATTGACTGGTATTCTTA
ACTATGTTGCTCCTTTTACGCTATGTGGATACGCTGCTTTAATGCCTTTGTATCATGCTATTGCTTCCCG
TATGGCTTTCATTTTCTCCTCCTTGTATAAATCCTGGTTGCTGTCTCTTTATGAGGAGTTGTGGCCCGTT
GTCAGGCAACGTGGCGTGGTGTGCACTGTGTTTGCTGACGCAACCCCCACTGGTTGGGGCATTGCCACCA
CCTGTCAGCTCCTTTCCGGGACTTTCGCTTTCCCCCTCCCTATTGCCACGGCGGAACTCATCGCCGCCTG
CCTTGCCCGCTGCTGGACAGGGGCTCGGCTGTTGGGCACTGACAATTCCGTGGTGTTGTCGGGGAAGCTG
ACGTCCTTTCCATGGCTGCTCGCCTGTGTTGCCACCTGGATTCTGCGCGGGACGTCCTTCTGCTACGTCC
CTTCGGCCCTCAATCCAGCGGACCTTCCTTCCCGCGGCCTGCTGCCGGCTCTGCGGCCTCTTCCGCGTCT
TCGCCTTCGCCCTCAGACGAGTCGGATCTCCCTTTGGGCCGCCTCCCCGCCTGGAATTCGAGCTCGGTAC
CTTTAAGACCAATGACTTACAAGGCAGCTGTAGATCTTAGCCACTTTTTAAAAGAAAAGGGGGGACTGGA
AGGGCTAATTCACTCCCAACGAAGACAAGATCTGCTTTTTGCTTGTACTGGGTCTCTCTGGTTAGACCAG
ATCTGAGCCTGGGAGCTCTCTGGCTAACTAGGGAACCCACTGCTTAAGCCTCAATAAAGCTTGCCTTGAG
TGCTTCAAGTAGTGTGTGCCCGTCTGTTGTGTGACTCTGGTAACTAGAGATCCCTCAGACCCTTTTAGTC
AGTGTGGAAAATCTCTAGCAGTAGTAGTTCATGTCATCTTATTATTCAGTATTTATAACTTGCAAAGAAA
TGAATATCAGAGAGTGAGAGGAACTTGTTTATTGCAGCTTATAATGGTTACAAATAAAGCAATAGCATCA
CAAATTTCACAAATAAAGCATTTTTTTCACTGCATTCTAGTTGTGGTTTGTCCAAACTCATCAATGTATC
TTATCATGTCTGGCTCTAGCTATCCCGCCCCTAACTCCGCCCATCCCGCCCCTAACTCCGCCCAGTTCCG
CCCATTCTCCGCCCCATGGCTGACTAATTTTTTTTATTTATGCAGAGGCCGAGGCCGCCTCGGCCTCTGA
GCTATTCCAGAAGTAGTGAGGAGGCTTTTTTGGAGGCCTAGGGACGTACCCAATTCGCCCTATAGTGAGT
CGTATTACGCGCGCTCACTGGCCGTCGTTTTACAACGTCGTGACTGGGAAAACCCTGGCGTTACCCAACT
TAATCGCCTTGCAGCACATCCCCCTTTCGCCAGCTGGCGTAATAGCGAAGAGGCCCGCACCGATCGCCCT
TCCCAACAGTTGCGCAGCCTGAATGGCGAATGGG
[124 nt withheld, positions 6265-6388]
C
[91 nt withheld, positions 6390-6480]
A
[49 nt withheld, positions 6482-6530]
CCTTTGACGTTGGAGTCCACGTTCTTT
[37 nt withheld, positions 6558-6594]
ACCCTATCTCGGTCTATTCTTTTGATTTATAAGGGATTTTGCCGATTTCGGCCTATTGGTTAAAAAATGA
GCTGATTTAACAAAAATTTAACGCGAATTTTAACAAAATATTAACGCTTACAATTTAGGTGGCACTTTTC
GGGGAAATGTGCGCGGAACCCCTATTTGTTTATTTTTCTAAATACATTCAAATATGTATCCGCTCATGAG
ACAATAACCCTGATAAATGCTTCAATAATATTGAAAAAGGAAGAGTATGAGTATTCAACATTTCCGTGTC
GCCCTTATTCCCTTTTTTGCGGCATTTTGCCTTCCTGTTTTTGCTCACCCAGAAACGCTGGTGAAAGTAA
AAGATGCTGAAGATCAGTTGGGTGCACGAGTGGGTTACATCGAACTGGATCTCAACAGCGGTAAGATCCT
TGAGAGTTTTCGCCCCGAAGAACGTTTTCCAATGATGAGCACTTTTAAAGTTCTGCTATGTGGCGCGGTA
TTATCCCGTATTGACGCCGGGCAAGAGCAACTCGGTCGCCGCATACACTATTCTCAGAATGACTTGGTTG
AGTACTCACCAGTCACAGAAAAGCATCTTACGGATGGCATGACAGTAAGAGAATTATGCAGTGCTGCCAT
AACCATGAGTGATAACACTGCGGCCAACTTACTTCTGACAACGATCGGAGGACCGAAGGAGCTAACCGCT
TTTTTGCACAACATGGGGGATCATGTAACTCGCCTTGATCGTTGGGAACCGGAGCTGAATGAAGCCATAC
CAAACGACGAGCGTGACACCACGATGCCTGTAGCAATGGCAACAACGTTGCGCAAACTATTAACTGGCGA
ACTACTTACTCTAGCTTCCCGGCAACAATTAATAGACTGGATGGAGGCGGATAAAGTTGCAGGACCACTT
CTGCGCTCGGCCCTTCCGGCTGGCTGGTTTATTGCTGATAAATCTGGAGCCGGTGAGCGTGGGTCTCGCG
GTATCATTGCAGCACTGGGGCCAGATGGTAAGCCCTCCCGTATCGTAGTTATCTACACGACGGGGAGTCA
GGCAACTATGGATGAACGAAATAGACAGATCGCTGAGATAGGTGCCTCACTGATTAAGCATTGGTAACTG
TCAGACCAAGTTTACTCATATATACTTTAGATTGATTTAAAACTTCATTTTTAATTTAAAAGGATCTAGG
TGAAGATCCTTTTTGATAATCTCATGACCAAAATCCCTTAACGTGAGTTTTCGTTCCACTGAGCGTCAGA
CCCCGTAGAAAAGATCAAAGGATCTTCTTGAGATCCTTTTTTTCTGCGCGTAATCTGCTGCTTGCAAACA
AAAAAACCACCGCTACCAGCGGTGGTTTGTTTGCCGGATCAAGAGCTACCAACTCTTTTTCCGAAGGTAA
CTGGCTTCAGCAGAGCGCAGATACCAAATACTGTTCTTCTAGTGTAGCCGTAGTTAGGCCACCACTTCAA
GAACTCTGTAGCACCGCCTACATACCTCGCTCTGCTAATCCTGTTACCAGTGGCTGCTGCCAGTGGCGAT
AAGTCGTGTCTTACCGGGTTGGACTCAAGACGATAGTTACCGGATAAGGCGCAGCGGTCGGGCTGAACGG
GGGGTTCGTGCACACAGCCCAGCTTGGAGCGAACGACCTACACCGAACTGAGATACCTACAGCGTGAGCT
ATGAGAAAGCGCCACGCTTCCCGAAGGGAGAAAGGCGGACAGGTATCCGGTAAGCGGCAGGGTCGGAACA
GGAGAGCGCACGAGGGAGCTTCCAGGGGGAAACGCCTGGTATCTTTATAGTCCTGTCGGGTTTCGCCACC
TCTGACTTGAGCGTCGATTTTTGTGATGCTCGTCAGGGGGGCGGAGCCTATGGAAAAACGCCAGCAACGC
GGCCTTTTTACGGTTCCTGGCCTTTTGCTGGCCTTTTGCTCACATGTTCTTTCCTGCGTTATCCCCTGAT
TCTGTGGATAACCGTATTACCGCCTTTGAGTGAGCTGATACCGCTCGCCGCAGCCGAACGACCGAGCGCA
GCGAGTCAGTGAGCGAGGAAGCGGAAGAGCGCCCAATACGCAAACCGCCTCTCCCCGCGCGTTGGCCGAT
TCATTAATGCAGCTGGCACGACAGGTTTCCCGACTGGAAAGCGGGCAGTGAGCGCAACGCAATTAATGTG
AGTTAGCTCACTCATTAGGCACCCCAGGCTTTACACTTTATGCTTCCGGCTCGTATGTTGTGTGGAATTG
TGAGCGGATAACAATTTCACACAGGAAACAGCTATGACCATGATTACGCCAAGCGCGCAATTAACCCTCA
CTAAAGGGAACAAAAGCTGGAGCTGCAAGCTTGGCCATTGCATACGTTGTATCCATATCATAATATGTAC
ATTTATATTGGCTCATGTCCAACATTACCGCCATGTTGACATTGATTATTGACTAGTTATTAATAGTAAT
CAATTACGGGGTCATTAGTTCATAGCCCATATATGGAGTTCCGCGTTACATAACTTACGGTAAATGGCCC
GCCTGGCTGACCGCCCAACGACCCCCGCCCATTGACGTCAATAATGACGTATGTTCCCATAGTAACGCCA
ATAGGGACTTTCCATTGACGTCAATGGGTGGAGTATTTACGGTAAACTGCCCACTTGGCAGTACATCAAG
TGTATCATATGCCAAGTACGCCCCCTATTGACGTCAATGACGGTAAATGGCCCGCCTGGCATTATGCCCA
GTACATGACCTTATGGGACTTTCCTACTTGGCAGTACATCTACGTATTAGTCATCGCTATTACCATGGTG
ATGCGGTTTTGGCAGTACATCAATGGGCGTGGATAGCGGTTTGACTCACGGGGATTTCCAAGTCTCCACC
CCATTGACGTCAATGGGAGTTTGTTTTGGCACCAAAATCAACGGGACTTTCCAAAATGTCGTAACAACTC
CGCCCCATTGACGCAAATGGGCGGTAGGCGTGTACGGTGGGAGGTCTATATAAGCAGAGCTCGTTTAGTG
AACCGGGGTCTCTCTGGTTAGACCAGATCTGAGCCTGGGAGCTCTCTGGCTAACTAGGGAACCCACTGCT
TAAGCCTCAATAAAGCTTGCCTTGAGTGCTTCAAGTAGTGTGTGCCCGTCTGTTGTGTGACTCTGGTAAC
TAGAGATCCCTCAGACCCTTTTAGTCAGTGTGGAAAATCTCTAGCAGTGGCGCCCGAACAGGGACTTGAA
AGCGAAAGGGAAACCAGAGGAGCTCTCTCGACGCAGGACTCGGCTTGCTGAAGCGCGCACGGCAAGAGGC
GAGGGGCGGCGACTGGTGAGTACGCCAAAAATTTTGACTAGCGGAGGCTAGAAGGAGAGAGATGGGTGCG
AGAGCGTCAGTATTAAGCGGGGGAGAATTAGATCGCGATGGGAAAAAATTCGGTTAAGGCCAGGGGGAAA
GAAAAAATATAAATTAAAACATATAGTATGGGCAAGCAGGGAGCTAGAACGATTCGCAGTTAATCCTGGC
CTGTTAGAAACATCAGAAGGCTGTAGACAAATACTGGGACAGCTACAACCATCCCTTCAGACAGGATCAG
AAGAACTTAGATCATTATATAATACAGTAGCAACCCTCTATTGTGTGCATCAAAGGATAGAGATAAAAGA
CACCAAGGAAGCTTTAGACAAGATAGAGGAAGAGCAAAACAAAAGTAAGACCACCGCACAGCAAGCGGCC
GCTGATCTTCAGACCTGGAGGAGGAGATATGAGGGACAATTGGAGAAGTGAATTATATAAATATAAAGTA
GTAAAAATTGAACCATTAGGAGTAGCACCCACCAAGGCAAAGAGAAGAGTGGTGCAGAGAGAAAAAAGAG
CAGTGGGAATAGGAGCTTTGTTCCTTGGGTTCTTGGGAGCAGCAGGAAGCACTATGGGCGCAGCGTCAAT
GACGCTGACGGTACAGGCCAGACAATTATTGTCTGGTATAGTGCAGCAGCAGAACAATTTGCTGAGGGCT
ATTGAGGCGCAACAGCATCTGTTGCAACTCACAGTCTGGGGCATCAAGCAGCTCCAGGCAAGAATCCTGG
CTGTGGAAAGATACCTAAAGGATCAACAGCTCCTGGGGATTTGGGGTTGCTCTGGAAAACTCATTTGCAC
CACTGCTGTGCCTTGGAATGCTAGTTGGAGTAATAAATCTCTGGAACAGATTTGGAATCACACGACCTGG
ATGGAGTGGGACAGAGAAATTAACAATTACACAAGCTTAATACACTCCTTAATTGAAGAATCGCAAAACC
AGCAAGAAAAGAATGAACAAGAATTATTGGAATTAGATAAATGGGCAAGTTTGTGGAATTGGTTTAACAT
AACAAATTGGCTGTGGTATATAAAATTATTCATAATGATAGTAGGAGGCTTGGTAGGTTTAAGAATAGTT
TTTGCTGTACTTTCTATAGTGAATAGAGTTAGGCAGGGATATTCACCATTATCGTTTCAGACCCACCTCC
CAACCCCGAGGGGACCCGACAGGCCCGAAGGAATAGAAGAAGAAGGTGGAGAGAGAGACAGAGACAGATC
CATTCGATTAGTGAACGGATCTCGACGGTATCGGTTAACTTTTAAAAGAAAAGGGGGGATTGGGGGGTAC
AGTGCAGGGGAAAGAATAGTAGACATAATAGCAACAGACATACAAACTAAAGAATTACAAAAACAAATTA
CAAAAATTCAAAATTTTATCGATCACGAGACTAGCCTCGAGAAGCTTGATTAACCCGTGTCGGCTCCAGA
TCTGGCCTCCGCGCCGGGTTTTGGCGCCTCCCGCGGGCGCCCCCCTCCTCACGGCGAGCGCTGCCACGTC
AGACGAAGGGCGCAGCGAGCGTCCTGATCCTTCCGCCCGGACGCTCAGGACAGCGGCCCGCTGCTCATAA
GACTCGGCCTTAGAACCCCAGTATCAGCAGAAGGACATTTTAGGACGGGACTTGGGTGACTCTAGGGCAC
TGGTTTTCTTTCCAGAGAGCGGAACAGGCGAGGAAAAGTAGTCCCTTCTCGGCGATTCTGCGGAGGGATC
TCCGTGGGGCGGTGAACGCCGATGATTATATAAGGACGCGCCGGGTGTGGCACAGCTAGTTCCGTCGCAG
CCGGGATTTGGGTCGCGGTTCTTGTTTGTGGATCGCTGTGATCGTCACTTGGTGAGTAGCGGGCTGCTGG
GCTGGCCGGGGCTTTCGTGGCCGCCGGGCCGCTCGGTGGGACGGAAGCGTGTGGAGAGACCGCCAAGGGC
TGTAGTCTGGGTCCGCGAGCAAGGTTGCCCTGAACTGGGGGTTGGGGGGAGCGCAGCAAAATGGCGGCTG
TTCCCGAGTCTTGAATGGAAGACGCTTGTGAGGCGGGCTGTGAGGTCGTTGAAACAAGGTGGGGGGCATG
GTGGGCGGCAAGAACCCAAGGTCTTGAGGCCTTCGCTAATGCGGGAAAGCTCTTATTCGGGTGAGATGGG
CTGGGGCACCATCTGGGGACCCTGACGTGAAGTTTGTCACTGACTGGAGAACTCGGTTTGTCGTCTGTTG
CGGGGGCGGCAGTTATGGCGGTG
Features (pLannotate 1.2.2; 28 found; start..end, strand, type, name):
    615..704     +  CDS            3xHA: three tandem HA epitope tags
    711..3647    +  CDS            PEX6: PEX6_HUMAN - Also known as PXAAA1. Experimental evidence at protein level: Swiss-Prot protein existence level 1. Involved in peroxisome biosynthesis. Required for stability of the PTS1 receptor. Anchored by PEX26 to peroxisome membranes, possibly to form heteromeric AAA ATPase complexes required for the import of proteins into peroxisomes. From Homo sapiens (Human).
   3648..4346    +  CDS            dTomato: dTomato is a basic (constitutively fluorescent) orange fluorescent protein published in 2004, derived from Discosoma sp.. It is reported to be a somewhat slowly-maturing dimer with low acid sensitivity.
   4782..5370    +  misc_feature   WPRE: woodchuck hepatitis virus posttranscriptional regulatory element
   5387..5455    +  CDS            nef (fragment): NEF_HV1Z2 - Experimental evidence at protein level: Swiss-Prot protein existence level 1. Extracellular Nef protein targets CD4(+) T-lymphocytes for apoptosis by interacting with CXCR4 surface receptors. From Human immunodeficiency virus type 1 group M subtype D (isolate Z2/CDC-Z34) (HIV-1).
   5457..5690    +  LTR            3' LTR (ΔU3): self-inactivating 3' long terminal repeat (LTR) from HIV-1
   5762..5883    +  polyA_signal   SV40 poly(A) signal: SV40 polyadenylation signal
   5923..6058    +  rep_origin     SV40 ori: SV40 origin of replication
   6079..6097    -  promoter       T7 promoter: promoter for bacteriophage T7 RNA polymerase
   6105..6260    +  CDS            lacZα (fragment): LacZα fragment of β-galactosidase; lacZ fragment
   6265..6693    +  rep_origin     f1 ori (sequence partly withheld): f1 bacteriophage origin of replication; arrow indicates direction of (+) strand synthesis
   6746..6850    +  promoter       AmpR promoter: bla
   6851..7711    +  CDS            AmpR: β-lactamase; bla; confers resistance to ampicillin, carbenicillin, and related antibiotics
   7882..8470    +  rep_origin     ori: high-copy-number ColE1/pMB1/pBR322/pUC origin of replication
   8653..8745    +  CDS            lacI (fragment): lac repressor; lacI; The lac repressor binds to the lac operator to inhibit transcription in E. coli. This inhibition can be relieved by adding lactose or isopropyl-β-D-thiogalactopyranoside (IPTG).
   8758..8779    +  protein_bind   CAP binding site: CAP binding activates transcription in the presence of cAMP. E. coli catabolite activator protein
   8794..8824    +  promoter       lac promoter: promoter for the E. coli lac operon
   8828..8850    +  protein_bind   lac operator (fragment): The lac repressor binds to the lac operator to inhibit transcription in E. coli. This inhibition can be relieved by adding lactose or isopropyl-β-D-thiogalactopyranoside (IPTG). lac repressor encoded by lacI
   8893..8911    +  promoter       T3 promoter: promoter for bacteriophage T3 RNA polymerase
   9012..9391    +  enhancer       CMV enhancer: human cytomegalovirus immediate early enhancer
   9392..9595    +  promoter       CMV promoter: human cytomegalovirus (CMV) immediate early promoter
   9610..9790    +  LTR            5' LTR (truncated): truncated 5' long terminal repeat (LTR) from HIV-1
   9837..9962    +  misc_feature   HIV-1 Ψ: packaging signal of human immunodeficiency virus type 1
   9946..10309   +  CDS            HIV-1 gag (fragment): gag protein from human immunodeficiency virus 1; gag
  10455..10688   +  misc_feature   RRE: The Rev response element (RRE) of HIV-1 allows for Rev-dependent mRNA export from the nucleus to the cytoplasm.
  11065..11165   +  CDS            Rev (fragment): human immunodeficiency virus 1 (HIV-1) Rev protein; rev; enhances nuclear export of unspliced and incompletely spliced viral mRNAs
  11184..11301   +  misc_feature   cPPT/CTS: central polypurine tract and central termination sequence of HIV-1
  11358..422     +  promoter       UbC promoter (across the origin): human ubiquitin C promoter
