[The description below was written by a language model from this plasmid's Addgene catalogue record and pLannotate feature annotations shown in this document.]
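Description:
pHAGE-7xHA-PEX6-Tomato is a lentiviral transfer plasmid built on the pHAGE backbone for expressing a tagged, fluorescent version of human PEX6, a AAA ATPase involved in peroxisome biogenesis and peroxisomal protein import. It is propagated in E. coli through a high-copy ColE1/pUC-type origin with ampicillin selection (AmpR). The backbone also carries an f1 origin, an SV40 origin and poly(A) signal, and remnants of a lac/T7/T3 cloning region. The viral portion follows a third-generation, self-inactivating layout. A CMV enhancer/promoter drives a truncated HIV-1 5' LTR to produce the genomic RNA in packaging cells. This is followed by the Ψ packaging signal with a gag fragment, the RRE for Rev-dependent nuclear export, and the cPPT/CTS. A WPRE and a ΔU3 3' LTR lie downstream of the cargo. No mammalian drug-selection marker is annotated, so transduced cells would presumably be identified by fluorescence.

The payload is driven by the human ubiquitin C promoter and encodes N-terminal HA epitope repeats, the PEX6 coding sequence and, directly in frame, a Tomato fluorescent protein. According to the catalogue entry, the native PEX6 3'UTR follows. It is not annotated as a feature but would fit the unannotated gap between the fluorescent protein and the WPRE. The record describes a 7xHA tag, whereas the annotation detects one 3xHA block; it also labels a single dTomato unit. The sequenced record (about 12.1 kb) is shorter than the listed total size (about 12.9 kb), and the record does not explain the difference. The associated work concerns complementation of a human disease phenotype by intercellular mRNA transfer, which is consistent with use as a traceable PEX6 transcript and protein source.
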