Addgene plasmid #183731: pHAGE-7xHA-PEX6-Tomato
Purpose: Expression of human 7xHA- PEX6 fused to Tomato, and PEX6 3'UTR
Depositing lab: Jeffrey Gerst. Depositing organization: Weizmann Institute of Science. Publication: Complementation of a human disease phenotype by intercellular mRNA transfer. Haimovich G, Dasgupta S, Govindan Ravi A, Gerst JE. Cell Rep. 2026 Sep 7;45(9):117959. doi: 10.1016/j.celrep.2026.117959. PubMed 42704713.
Backbone
  Vector backbone: pHAGE
  Backbone size w/o insert (bp): 7835
  Total vector size (bp): 12866
  Vector type: Lentiviral
Growth in bacteria
  Bacterial resistance: Ampicillin, 100 μg/mL
  Growth temperature: 37°C
  Growth strain: NEB Stable
  Copy number: Unknown
Gene/Insert
  Gene/Insert name: PEX6-Tomato-PEX63'UTR
  Species: H. sapiens (human)
  Insert size (bp): 5028
  Promoter: UbiC
  Tag / fusion protein: 7xHA (N terminal on insert)
  Cloning method: Ligation Independent Cloning
  Sequencing primers: 5′ -; 3′ -
Terms and licenses: Academic/Nonprofit Terms; Industry Terms: Not Available to Industry
Depositor comments: Please visit https://doi.org/10.1101/2024.11.06.622258 for bioRxiv preprint.
How to cite: pHAGE-7xHA-PEX6-Tomato was a gift from Jeffrey Gerst (Addgene plasmid # 183731 ; http://n2t.net/addgene:183731 ; RRID:Addgene_183731)
